Addgene plasmid #113766: pVP91A-pcaHG
Purpose: Expresses the alpha (pcaG) and the beta (pcaH) subunits of Protocatechuate 3,4-Dioxygenase from Pseudomonas putida.
Depositing lab: John Lipscomb. Depositing organization: University of Minnesota. Publication: Crystal structures of alkylperoxo and anhydride intermediates in an intradiol ring-cleaving dioxygenase. Knoot CJ, Purpero VM, Lipscomb JD. Proc Natl Acad Sci U S A. 2015 Jan 13;112(2):388-93. doi: 10.1073/pnas.1419118112. Epub 2014 Dec 29. PubMed 25548185.
Backbone
  Vector backbone: pVP91A vector
  Backbone manufacturer: DNASU plasmid repository, Arizona State University Biodesign Institute
  Backbone size w/o insert (bp): 4010
  Total vector size (bp): 5382
  Vector type: Bacterial Expression
Growth in bacteria
  Bacterial resistance: Ampicillin, 100 μg/mL
  Growth temperature: 37°C
  Growth strain: DH5alpha
  Growth instructions: Use E. coli Bl21 for protein expression
  Copy number: Unknown
Gene/Insert 1
  Gene/Insert name: β subunit of Protocatechuate 3,4- Dioxygenase
  Species: P. putida
  Insert size (bp): 720
  Promoter: T5 promoter
  Tag / fusion protein: Met-6xHis (N terminal on backbone)
  Cloning method: Unknown
  Sequencing primers: 5′ CACACAGAATTCATTAAAGAGG; 3′ GTCGACTCTAGAGGATCC
Gene/Insert 2
  Gene/Insert name: α subunit of Protocatechuate 3,4- Dioxygenase
  Species: P. putida
  Insert size (bp): 606
  Promoter: T5 promoter
  Cloning method: Unknown
  Sequencing primers: 5′ CACACAGAATTCATTAAAGAGG; 3′ GTCGACTCTAGAGGATCC
Resource information
  A portion of this plasmid was derived from a plasmid made by: John D. Lipscomb, Department of Biochemistry Molecular Biology and Biophysics and Center for Metals in Biocatalysis, University of Minnesota, Minneapolis, MN 55455 .
Terms and licenses: Academic/Nonprofit Terms; Industry Terms: Not Available to Industry
Depositor comments: Please ensure that the chosen expression cell line expresses the T5 RNA polymerase. Senavirathne, G., et al., Expression and purification of nuclease-free protocatechuate 3,4-dioxygenase for prolonged single-molecule fluorescence imaging. Anal Biochem, 2018. 556: p. 78-84.
How to cite: pVP91A-pcaHG was a gift from John Lipscomb (Addgene plasmid # 113766 ; http://n2t.net/addgene:113766 ; RRID:Addgene_113766)
