[The description below was written by a language model from this plasmid's Addgene catalogue record and pLannotate feature annotations shown in this document.]
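Description:
pVP91A-pcaHG is a bacterial expression plasmid of about 5.4 kb, built on the pVP91A backbone, for producing protocatechuate 3,4-dioxygenase from Pseudomonas putida in E. coli. It replicates from a ColE1/pMB1-type origin, with an adjacent bom region and only a remnant of rop, and is selected with ampicillin through a bla cassette under its own promoter. The catalogue lists copy number as unknown.

The payload is the two-gene pcaHG unit. The β subunit gene pcaH comes first and is followed closely by the α subunit gene pcaG, both in the same orientation downstream of a single bacteriophage T5 promoter. This layout is consistent with a bicistronic transcript from which both subunits are translated and can assemble into the enzyme. According to the record, the backbone supplies an N-terminal Met-6xHis tag on the β subunit for affinity purification, while no tag is listed for the α subunit. The T5 promoter carries an embedded lac operator and is followed by a second one, and the plasmid encodes lacI, so expression is repressed until induced with IPTG. An rrnB T1 terminator lies downstream. Between pcaG and the terminator are leftover backbone elements that appear unrelated to the expressed proteins: a pUC-type multiple cloning site, a fragment of a solubility tag and an attB2 Gateway site.

The depositor comment asks for a host expressing T5 RNA polymerase, whereas the feature annotation describes the T5 promoter as recognised by E. coli RNA polymerase. The record suggests BL21 for expression. The associated work points to use of the enzyme in structural studies of intradiol ring cleavage and as a nuclease-free oxygen-scavenging component for single-molecule fluorescence imaging.
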