Features (pLannotate 1.2.2; 17 found; start..end, strand, type, name):
    126..170     +  promoter       T5 promoter: bacteriophage T5 promoter for E. coli RNA polymerase, with embedded lac operator
    178..194     +  protein_bind   lac operator: The lac repressor binds to the lac operator to inhibit transcription in E. coli. This inhibition can be relieved by adding lactose or isopropyl-β-D-thiogalactopyranoside (IPTG). lac repressor encoded by lacI
    261..977     +  CDS            pcaH: PCXB_PSEPU - Experimental evidence at protein level: Swiss-Prot protein existence level 1. Plays an essential role in the utilization of numerous aromatic and hydroaromatic compounds via the beta-ketoadipate pathway. From Pseudomonas putida (Arthrobacter siderocapsulatus).
    991..1593    +  CDS            pcaG: PCXA_PSEPU - Experimental evidence at protein level: Swiss-Prot protein existence level 1. Plays an essential role in the utilization of numerous aromatic and hydroaromatic compounds via the beta-ketoadipate pathway. From Pseudomonas putida (Arthrobacter siderocapsulatus).
   1605..1660    +  misc_feature   MCS: pUC18/19 multiple cloning site
   1667..1716    +  CDS            SET1 (fragment): solubility-enhancement tag derived from T7 phage gene 10B
   1745..1765    -  protein_bind   attB2: mutant version of attB; core recombination site for the Gateway® BP reaction BP Clonase™
   1852..1938    +  terminator     rrnB T1 terminator: Escherichia coli rrnB; transcription terminator T1 from the E. coli rrnB gene
   1961..1978    -  promoter       tet promoter (fragment): E. coli promoter for tetracycline efflux protein gene
   1997..2018    -  protein_bind   CAP binding site: CAP binding activates transcription in the presence of cAMP. E. coli catabolite activator protein
   2031..3113    -  CDS            lacI: lac repressor; lacI; The lac repressor binds to the lac operator to inhibit transcription in E. coli. This inhibition can be relieved by adding lactose or isopropyl-β-D-thiogalactopyranoside (IPTG).
   3114..3191    -  promoter       lacI promoter: lacI
   3201..3242    +  CDS            rop (fragment): Rop protein, which maintains plasmids at low copy number; rop
   3344..3484    +  misc_feature   bom: basis of mobility region from pBR322
   3670..4258    -  rep_origin     ori: high-copy-number ColE1/pMB1/pBR322/pUC origin of replication
   4435..5294    -  CDS            AmpR (fragment): β-lactamase; bla; confers resistance to ampicillin, carbenicillin, and related antibiotics
   5295..5366    -  promoter       AmpR promoter: bla
>Addgene plasmid #113766 | pVP91A-pcaHG | addgene full sequence | sequence record 218346 | Addgene NGS Result
AAATAGGGGTTCCGCGCACATTTCCCCGAAAAGTGCCACCTGACGTCTAAGAAACCATTATTATCATGAC
ATTAACCTATAAAAATAGGCGTATCACGAGGCCCTTTCGTCTTCACCTCGAGAAATCATAAAAAATTTAT
TTGCTTTGTGAGCGGATAACAATTATAATAGATTCAATTGTGAGCGGATAACAATTTCACACAGAATTCA
TTAAAGAGGAGAAATTAACCATGCATCATCACCATCACCATGCGATCGCAATGCCCGCCCAGGACAACAG
CCGCTTCGTGATCCGTGATCGCAACTGGCACCCCAAAGCCCTTACGCCTGACTACAAAACGTCCATTGCC
CGCTCGCCGCGCCAGGCACTGGTCAGCATTCCACAGTCGATCAGCGAAACCACTGGTCCGAACTTTTCCC
ACCTGGGCTTCGGCGCCCACGACCATGACCTGCTGCTGAACTTCAACAACGGTGGCCTGCCAATCGGCGA
GCGCATCATCGTGGCCGGCCGCGTCGTCGACCAGTACGGCAAGCCTGTGCCGAACACCCTGGTGGAGATG
TGGCAAGCCAACGCCGGTGGCCGCTACCGGCACAAGAACGACCGTTACCTGGCACCGCTGGACCCGAACT
TTGGTGGTGTCGGCCGTTGCCTGACCGACAGCGACGGCTACTACAGCTTCCGCACCATCAAGCCGGGCCC
GTACCCCTGGCGCAACGGCCCGAACGACTGGCGCCCGGCGCACATCCACTTCGGCATCAGCGGCCCGTCG
ATTGCGACCAAGCTGATCACCCAGTTGTATTTCGAGGGTGACCCGCTGATCCCGATGTGCCCGATCGTCA
AGTCGATCGCCAACCCTGAAGCTGTACAGCAGTTGATCGCCAAGCTCGACATGAACAACGCCAACCCGAT
GGACTGCCTGGCCTACCGCTTTGACATCGTGCTGCGCGGCCAGCGCAAGACCCACTTCGAAAACTGCTGA
GGAACCCGCCATGCCAATCGAACTGCTGCCGGAAACCCCTTCGCAGACCGCCGGCCCCTACGTGCACATC
GGCCTGGCCCTGGAAGCGGCCGGCAACCCGACCCGCGATCAGGAAATCTGGAACCGCCTGGCCAAGCCGG
ACGCGCCAGGCGAGCACATTCTGCTACTCGGCCAGGTGTATGACGGTAACGGCCACCTGGTGCGCGACTC
GTTCCTGGAAGTGTGGCAGGCCGACGCCAATGGCGAGTATCAGGATGCCTACAACCTGGAGAACGCCTTC
AACAGCTTCGGCCGCACCGCCACCACCTTCGATGCTGGCGAGTGGACGCTGCACACGGTCAAGCCGGGTG
TGGTGAACAATGCTGCTGGCGTGCCGATGGCGCCGCACATCAACATCAGCCTGTTTGCCCGTGGCATCAA
CATCCACCTGCACACGCGCCTGTACTTCGATGATGAAGCCCAAGCCAACGCCAAGTGCCCGGTGCTCAAC
CTGATTGAGCAGCCGCAGCGGCGTGAAACCTTGATTGCCAAGCGTTGCGAAGTGGATGGGAAAACGGCGT
ATCGTTTCGATATCCGTATTCAGGGGGAAGGCGAGACCGTCTTCTTCGACTTCTGAGTTTAAACGAATTC
GAGCTCGGTACCCGGGGATCCTCTAGAGTCGACCTGCAGGCATGCAAGCTGATCCGGCTGCTAACAAAGC
CCGAAAGGAAGCTGAGTTGGCTGCTGCCACCGCTGAGCAATAACTAGCAAACTCGTTTCTCGTTCAGCTT
TCTTGTACAAAGTGGTGATGGCGCGCCTGTAGGACGTCGACGGTACCATCGATACGCGTTCGAAGCTTCG
CCTGGGGTAATGACTCTCTAGCTTGAGGCATCAAATAAAACGAAAGGCTCAGTCGAAAGACTGGGCCTTT
CGTTTTATCTGTTGTTTGTCGGTGAACGCTCTCCTGAGTAGGACAAATCCGCCCTCTAGATTACGTGCAG
TCGATGATAAGCTGTCAAACATGAGAATTGTGCCTAATGAGTGAGCTAACTTACATTAATTGCGTTGCGC
TCACTGCCCGCTTTCCAGTCGGGAAACCTGTCGTGCCAGCTGCATTAATGAATCGGCCAACGCGCGGGGA
GAGGCGGTTTGCGTATTGGGCGCCAGGGTGGTTTTTCTTTTCACCAGTGAGACGGGCAACAGCTGATTGC
CCTTCACCGCCTGGCCCTGAGAGAGTTGCAGCAAGCGGTCCACGCTGGTTTGCCCCAGCAGGCGAAAATC
CTGTTTGATGGTGGTTAACGGCGGGATATAACATGAGCTGTCTTCGGTATCGTCGTATCCCACTACCGAG
ATATCCGCACCAACGCGCAGCCCGGACTCGGTAATGGCGCGCATTGCGCCCAGCGCCATCTGATCGTTGG
CAACCAGCATCGCAGTGGGAACGATGCCCTCATTCAGCATTTGCATGGTTTGTTGAAAACCGGACATGGC
ACTCCAGTCGCCTTCCCGTTCCGCTATCGGCTGAATTTGATTGCGAGTGAGATATTTATGCCAGCCAGCC
AGACGCAGACGCGCCGAGACAGAACTTAATGGGCCCGCTAACAGCGCGATTTGCTGGTGACCCAATGCGA
CCAGATGCTCCACGCCCAGTCGCGTACCGTCTTCATGGGAGAAAATAATACTGTTGATGGGTGTCTGGTC
AGAGACATCAAGAAATAACGCCGGAACATTAGTGCAGGCAGCTTCCACAGCAATGGCATCCTGGTCATCC
AGCGGATAGTTAATGATCAGCCCACTGACGCGTTGCGCGAGAAGATTGTGCACCGCCGCTTTACAGGCTT
CGACGCCGCTTCGTTCTACCATCGACACCACCACGCTGGCACCCAGTTGATCGGCGCGAGATTTAATCGC
CGCGACAATTTGCGACGGCGCGTGCAGGGCCAGACTGGAGGTGGCAACGCCAATCAGCAACGACTGTTTG
CCCGCCAGTTGTTGTGCCACGCGGTTGGGAATGTAATTCAGCTCCGCCATCGCCGCTTCCACTTTTTCCC
GCGTTTTCGCAGAAACGTGGCTGGCCTGGTTCACCACGCGGGAAACGGTCTGATAAGAGACACCGGCATA
CTCTGCGACATCGTATAACGTTACTGGTTTCACATTCACCACCCTGAATTGACTCTCTTCCGGGCGCTAT
CATGCCATACCGCGAAAGGTTTTGCGCCATTCGATGGTGTCGGAACCTAGAGCTGCCTCGCGCGTTTCGG
TGATGACGGTGAAAACCTCTGACACATGCAGCTCCCGGAGACGGTCACAGCTTGTCTGTAAGCGGATGCC
GGGAGCAGACAAGCCCGTCAGGGCGCGTCAGCGGGTGTTGGCGGGTGTCGGGGCGCAGCCATGACCCAGT
CACGTAGCGATAGCGGAGTGTATACTGGCTTAACTATGCGGCATCAGAGCAGATTGTACTGAGAGTGCAC
CATATGCGGTGTGAAATACCGCACAGATGCGTAAGGAGAAAATACCGCATCAGGCGCTCTTCCGCTTCCT
CGCTCACTGACTCGCTGCGCTCGGTCGTTCGGCTGCGGCGAGCGGTATCAGCTCACTCAAAGGCGGTAAT
ACGGTTATCCACAGAATCAGGGGATAACGCAGGAAAGAACATGTGAGCAAAAGGCCAGCAAAAGGCCAGG
AACCGTAAAAAGGCCGCGTTGCTGGCGTTTTTCCATAGGCTCCGCCCCCCTGACGAGCATCACAAAAATC
GACGCTCAAGTCAGAGGTGGCGAAACCCGACAGGACTATAAAGATACCAGGCGTTTCCCCCTGGAAGCTC
CCTCGTGCGCTCTCCTGTTCCGACCCTGCCGCTTACCGGATACCTGTCCGCCTTTCTCCCTTCGGGAAGC
GTGGCGCTTTCTCATAGCTCACGCTGTAGGTATCTCAGTTCGGTGTAGGTCGTTCGCTCCAAGCTGGGCT
GTGTGCACGAACCCCCCGTTCAGCCCGACCGCTGCGCCTTATCCGGTAACTATCGTCTTGAGTCCAACCC
GGTAAGACACGACTTATCGCCACTGGCAGCAGCCACTGGTAACAGGATTAGCAGAGCGAGGTATGTAGGC
GGTGCTACAGAGTTCTTGAAGTGGTGGCCTAACTACGGCTACACTAGAAGGACAGTATTTGGTATCTGCG
CTCTGCTGAAGCCAGTTACCTTCGGAAAAAGAGTTGGTAGCTCTTGATCCGGCAAACAAACCACCGCTGG
TAGCGGTGGTTTTTTTGTTTGCAAGCAGCAGATTACGCGCAGAAAAAAAGGATCTCAAGAAGATCCTTTG
ATCTTTTCTACGGGGTCTGACGCTCAGTGGAACGAAAACTCACGTTAAGGGATTTTGGTCATGAGATTAT
CAAAAAGGATCTTCACCTAGATCCTTTTAAATTAAAAATGAAGTTTTAAATCAATCTAAAGTATATATGA
GTAAACTTGGTCTGACAGCCTAGGTACCAATGCTTAATCAGTGAGGCACCTATCTCAGCGATCTGTCTAT
TTCGTTCATCCATAGTTGCCTGACTCCCCGTCGTGTAGATAACTACGATACGGGAGGGCTTACCATCTGG
CCCCAGTGCTGCAATGATACCGCGAGACCCACGCTCACCGGCTCCAGATTTATCAGCAATAAACCAGCCA
GCCGGAAGGGCCGAGCGCAGAAGTGGTCCTGCAACTTTATCCGCCTCCATCCAGTCTATTAATTGTTGCC
GGGAAGCTAGAGTAAGTAGTTCGCCAGTTAATAGTTTGCGCAACGTTGTTGCCATTGCTACAGGCATCGT
GGTGTCACGCTCGTCGTTTGGTATGGCTTCATTCAGCTCCGGTTCCCAACGATCAAGGCGAGTTACATGA
TCCCCCATGTTGTGCAAAAAAGCGGTTAGCTCCTTCGGTCCTCCGATCGTTGTCAGAAGTAAGTTGGCCG
CAGTGTTATCACTCATGGTTATGGCAGCACTGCATAATTCTCTTACTGTCATGCCATCCGTAAGATGCTT
TTCTGTGACTGGTGAGTACTCAACCAAGTCATTCTGAGAATAGTGTATGCGGCGACCGAGTTGCTCTTGC
CCGGCGTCAATACGGGATAATACCGCGCCACATAGCAGAACTTTAAAAGTGCTCATCATTGGAAAACGTT
CTTCGGGGCGAAAACTCTCAAGGATCTTACCGCTGTTGAGATCCAGTTCGATGTAACCCACTCGTGCACC
CAACTGATCTTCAGCATCTTTTACTTTCACCAGCGTTTCTGGGTGAGCAAAAACAGGAAGGCAAAATGCC
GCAAAAAAGGGAATAAGGGCGACACGGAAATGTTGAATACTCATACTCTTCCTTTTTCAATATTATTGAA
GCATTTATCAGGGTTATTGTCTCATGAGCGGATACATATTTGAATGTATTCGTACGC
